>Addgene plasmid #227367 | pGEX-parkin | addgene full sequence | sequence record 451003 | Addgene NGS Result
ACGTTATCGACTGCACGGTGCACCAATGCTTCTGGCGTCAGGCAGCCATCGGAAGCTGTGGTATGGCTGT
GCAGGTCGTAAATCACTGCATAATTCGTGTCGCTCAAGGCGCACTCCCGTTCTGGATAATGTTTTTTGCG
CCGACATCATAACGGTTCTGGCAAATATTCTGAAATGAGCTGTTGACAATTAATCATCGGCTCGTATAAT
GTGTGGAATTGTGAGCGGATAACAATTTCACACAGGAAACAGTATTCATGTCCCCTATACTAGGTTATTG
GAAAATTAAGGGCCTTGTGCAACCCACTCGACTTCTTTTGGAATATCTTGAAGAAAAATATGAAGAGCAT
TTGTATGAGCGCGATGAAGGTGATAAATGGCGAAACAAAAAGTTTGAATTGGGTTTGGAGTTTCCCAATC
TTCCTTATTATATTGATGGTGATGTTAAATTAACACAGTCTATGGCCATCATACGTTATATAGCTGACAA
GCACAACATGTTGGGTGGTTGTCCAAAAGAGCGTGCAGAGATTTCAATGCTTGAAGGAGCGGTTTTGGAT
ATTAGATACGGTGTTTCGAGAATTGCATATAGTAAAGACTTTGAAACTCTCAAAGTTGATTTTCTTAGCA
AGCTACCTGAAATGCTGAAAATGTTCGAAGATCGTTTATGTCATAAAACATATTTAAATGGTGATCATGT
AACCCATCCTGACTTCATGTTGTATGACGCTCTTGATGTTGTTTTATACATGGACCCAATGTGCCTGGAT
GCGTTCCCAAAATTAGTTTGTTTTAAAAAACGTATTGAAGCTATCCCACAAATTGATAAGTACTTGAAAT
CCAGCAAGTATATAGCATGGCCTTTGCAGGGCTGGCAAGCCACGTTTGGTGGTGGCGACCATCCTCCAAA
ATCGGATCTGGAAGTTCTGTTCCAGGGGCCCCTGGGATCCATGATCGTTTTCGTTCGTTTCAACTCTTCT
CACGGTTTCCCGGTTGAAGTTGACTCTGACACCTCTATCTTCCAGCTGAAAGAAGTTGTTGCGAAACGTC
AGGGTGTTCCAGCAGACCAGCTGCGTGTTATCTTCGCAGGTAAAGAACTGCGTAACGACTGGACCGTTCA
GAACTGCGATCTGGATCAGCAGTCTATCGTTCACATCGTTCAGCGTCCGTGGCGTAAAGGTCAGGAAATG
AACGCGACTGGTGGTGACGACCCGCGTAACGCGGCGGGTGGTTGTGAACGTGAACCGCAGTCTCTGACAC
GTGTTGACCTGTCTTCCTCTGTTCTGCCGGGTGACTCCGTTGGTCTGGCCGTAATTCTGCACACCGACTC
TCGTAAAGACTCCCCGCCGGCTGGTTCTCCGGCGGGTCGCTCTATCTACAACTCTTTCTACGTGTACTGC
AAAGGTCCGTGCCAGCGTGTACAGCCGGGTAAACTGCGTGTTCAGTGTTCCACTTGCCGTCAGGCGACCC
TGACCCTGACCCAGGGTCCGAGCTGCTGGGACGACGTTCTGATCCCGAACCGTATGTCCGGTGAATGTCA
GTCCCCGCACTGTCCGGGTACCTCCGCAGAATTTTTCTTTAAATGCGGTGCCCACCCGACCTCTGACAAA
GAAACCTCTGTTGCTCTGCACCTGATCGCTACCAACTCCCGTAACATCACCTGCATCACCTGCACCGACG
TTCGCTCCCCGGTTCTGGTTTTTCAGTGCAACTCTCGTCACGTTATCTGCCTGGATTGCTTCCACCTGTA
CTGCGTTACTCGTCTGAATGACCGCCAGTTCGTTCACGACCCGCAGCTGGGCTACTCTCTGCCGTGCGTT
GCGGGTTGCCCGAACTCCCTGATTAAAGAACTGCACCACTTCCGTATCCTGGGCGAGGAACAGTACAACC
GTTACCAGCAGTACGGCGCTGAAGAATGCGTTCTGCAGATGGGTGGCGTTCTGTGCCCGCGTCCGGGTTG
CGGCGCGGGCCTGCTGCCGGAACCGGACCAGCGTAAAGTGACGTGTGAAGGTGGTAACGGTTTAGGTTGC
GGCTTCGCGTTCTGTCGTGAATGCAAAGAAGCATATCATGAAGGTGAATGTTCCGCAGTTTTTGAAGCTA
GCGGCACCACTACCCAGGCGTACCGTGTTGATGAACGTGCTGCTGAACAGGCTCGTTGGGAAGCAGCAAG
TAAAGAAACTATTAAAAAGACCACTAAACCGTGTCCGCGTTGCCACGTTCCGGTTGAAAAGAACGGTGGT
TGCATGCACATGAAATGCCCGCAGCCGCAGTGCCGTCTGGAATGGTGCTGGAACTGCGGTTGCGAATGGA
ACCGTGTTTGCATGGGTGACCACTGGTTCGACGTTTAGCTCGAGCGGCCGCATCGTGACTGACTGACGAT
CTGCCTCGCGCGTTTCGGTGATGACGGTGAAAACCTCTGACACATGCAGCTCCCGGAGACGGTCACAGCT
TGTCTGTAAGCGGATGCCGGGAGCAGACAAGCCCGTCAGGGCGCGTCAGCGGGTGTTGGCGGGTGTCGGG
GCGCAGCCATGACCCAGTCACGTAGCGATAGCGGAGTGTATAATTCTTGAAGACGAAAGGGCCTCGTGAT
ACGCCTATTTTTATAGGTTAATGTCATGATAATAATGGTTTCTTAGACGTCAGGTGGCACTTTTCGGGGA
AATGTGCGCGGAACCCCTATTTGTTTATTTTTCTAAATACATTCAAATATGTATCCGCTCATGAGACAAT
AACCCTGATAAATGCTTCAATAATATTGAAAAAGGAAGAGTATGAGTATTCAACATTTCCGTGTCGCCCT
TATTCCCTTTTTTGCGGCATTTTGCCTTCCTGTTTTTGCTCACCCAGAAACGCTGGTGAAAGTAAAAGAT
GCTGAAGATCAGTTGGGTGCACGAGTGGGTTACATCGAACTGGATCTCAACAGCGGTAAGATCCTTGAGA
GTTTTCGCCCCGAAGAACGTTTTCCAATGATGAGCACTTTTAAAGTTCTGCTATGTGGCGCGGTATTATC
CCGTGTTGACGCCGGGCAAGAGCAACTCGGTCGCCGCATACACTATTCTCAGAATGACTTGGTTGAGTAC
TCACCAGTCACAGAAAAGCATCTTACGGATGGCATGACAGTAAGAGAATTATGCAGTGCTGCCATAACCA
TGAGTGATAACACTGCGGCCAACTTACTTCTGACAACGATCGGAGGACCGAAGGAGCTAACCGCTTTTTT
GCACAACATGGGGGATCATGTAACTCGCCTTGATCGTTGGGAACCGGAGCTGAATGAAGCCATACCAAAC
GACGAGCGTGACACCACGATGCCTGCAGCAATGGCAACAACGTTGCGCAAACTATTAACTGGCGAACTAC
TTACTCTAGCTTCCCGGCAACAATTAATAGACTGGATGGAGGCGGATAAAGTTGCAGGACCACTTCTGCG
CTCGGCCCTTCCGGCTGGCTGGTTTATTGCTGATAAATCTGGAGCCGGTGAGCGTGGGTCTCGCGGTATC
ATTGCAGCACTGGGGCCAGATGGTAAGCCCTCCCGTATCGTAGTTATCTACACGACGGGGAGTCAGGCAA
CTATGGATGAACGAAATAGACAGATCGCTGAGATAGGTGCCTCACTGATTAAGCATTGGTAACTGTCAGA
CCAAGTTTACTCATATATACTTTAGATTGATTTAAAACTTCATTTTTAATTTAAAAGGATCTAGGTGAAG
ATCCTTTTTGATAATCTCATGACCAAAATCCCTTAACGTGAGTTTTCGTTCCACTGAGCGTCAGACCCCG
TAGAAAAGATCAAAGGATCTTCTTGAGATCCTTTTTTTCTGCGCGTAATCTGCTGCTTGCAAACAAAAAA
ACCACCGCTACCAGCGGTGGTTTGTTTGCCGGATCAAGAGCTACCAACTCTTTTTCCGAAGGTAACTGGC
TTCAGCAGAGCGCAGATACCAAATACTGTCCTTCTAGTGTAGCCGTAGTTAGGCCACCACTTCAAGAACT
CTGTAGCACCGCCTACATACCTCGCTCTGCTAATCCTGTTACCAGTGGCTGCTGCCAGTGGCGATAAGTC
GTGTCTTACCGGGTTGGACTCAAGACGATAGTTACCGGATAAGGCGCAGCGGTCGGGCTGAACGGGGGGT
TCGTGCACACAGCCCAGCTTGGAGCGAACGACCTACACCGAACTGAGATACCTACAGCGTGAGCTATGAG
AAAGCGCCACGCTTCCCGAAGGGAGAAAGGCGGACAGGTATCCGGTAAGCGGCAGGGTCGGAACAGGAGA
GCGCACGAGGGAGCTTCCAGGGGGAAACGCCTGGTATCTTTATAGTCCTGTCGGGTTTCGCCACCTCTGA
CTTGAGCGTCGATTTTTGTGATGCTCGTCAGGGGGGCGGAGCCTATGGAAAAACGCCAGCAACGCGGCCT
TTTTACGGTTCCTGGCCTTTTGCTGGCCTTTTGCTCACATGTTCTTTCCTGCGTTATCCCCTGATTCTGT
GGATAACCGTATTACCGCCTTTGAGTGAGCTGATACCGCTCGCCGCAGCCGAACGACCGAGCGCAGCGAG
TCAGTGAGCGAGGAAGCGGAAGAGCGCCTGATGCGGTATTTTCTCCTTACGCATCTGTGCGGTATTTCAC
ACCGCATAAATTCCGACACCATCGAATGGTGCAAAACCTTTCGCGGTATGGCATGATAGCGCCCGGAAGA
GAGTCAATTCAGGGTGGTGAATGTGAAACCAGTAACGTTATACGATGTCGCAGAGTATGCCGGTGTCTCT
TATCAGACCGTTTCCCGCGTGGTGAACCAGGCCAGCCACGTTTCTGCGAAAACGCGGGAAAAAGTGGAAG
CGGCGATGGCGGAGCTGAATTACATTCCCAACCGCGTGGCACAACAACTGGCGGGCAAACAGTCGTTGCT
GATTGGCGTTGCCACCTCCAGTCTGGCCCTGCACGCGCCGTCGCAAATTGTCGCGGCGATTAAATCTCGC
GCCGATCAACTGGGTGCCAGCGTGGTGGTGTCGATGGTAGAACGAAGCGGCGTCGAAGCCTGTAAAGCGG
CGGTGCACAATCTTCTCGCGCAACGCGTCAGTGGGCTGATCATTAACTATCCGCTGGATGACCAGGATGC
CATTGCTGTGGAAGCTGCCTGCACTAATGTTCCGGCGTTATTTCTTGATGTCTCTGACCAGACACCCATC
AACAGTATTATTTTCTCCCATGAAGACGGTACGCGACTGGGCGTGGAGCATCTGGTCGCATTGGGTCACC
AGCAAATCGCGCTGTTAGCGGGCCCATTAAGTTCTGTCTCGGCGCGTCTGCGTCTGGCTGGCTGGCATAA
ATATCTCACTCGCAATCAAATTCAGCCGATAGCGGAACGGGAAGGCGACTGGAGTGCCATGTCCGGTTTT
CAACAAACCATGCAAATGCTGAATGAGGGCATCGTTCCCACTGCGATGCTGGTTGCCAACGATCAGATGG
CGCTGGGCGCAATGCGCGCCATTACCGAGTCCGGGCTGCGCGTTGGTGCGGATATCTCGGTAGTGGGATA
CGACGATACCGAAGACAGCTCATGTTATATCCCGCCGTTAACCACCATCAAACAGGATTTTCGCCTGCTG
GGGCAAACCAGCGTGGACCGCTTGCTGCAACTCTCTCAGGGCCAGGCGGTGAAGGGCAATCAGCTGTTGC
CCGTCTCACTGGTGAAAAGAAAAACCACCCTGGCGCCCAATACGCAAACCGCCTCTCCCCGCGCGTTGGC
CGATTCATTAATGCAGCTGGCACGACAGGTTTCCCGACTGGAAAGCGGGCAGTGAGCGCAACGCAATTAA
TGTGAGTTAGCTCACTCATTAGGCACCCCAGGCTTTACACTTTATGCTTCCGGCTCGTATGTTGTGTGGA
ATTGTGAGCGGATAACAATTTCACACAGGAAACAGCTATGACCATGATTACGGATTCACTGGCCGTCGTT
TTACAACGTCGTGACTGGGAAAACCCTGGCGTTACCCAACTTAATCGCCTTGCAGCACATCCCCCTTTCG
CCAGCTGGCGTAATAGCGAAGAGGCCCGCACCGATCGCCCTTCCCAACAGTTGCGCAGCCTGAATGGCGA
ATGGCGCTTTGCCTGGTTTCCGGCACCAGAAGCGGTGCCGGAAAGCTGGCTGGAGTGCGATCTTCCTGAG
GCCGATACTGTCGTCGTCCCCTCAAACTGGCAGATGCACGGTTACGATGCGCCCATCTACACCAACGTAA
CCTATCCCATTACGGTCAATCCGCCGTTTGTTCCCACGGAGAATCCGACGGGTTGTTACTCGCTCACATT
TAATGTTGATGAAAGCTGGCTACAGGAAGGCCAGACGCGAATTATTTTTGATGGCGTTGGAATT
Features (pLannotate 1.2.2; 17 found; start..end, strand, type, name):
      6..107     -  CDS            yciV (fragment): RNAAM_ECOLI - Also known as trpH From Escherichia coli (strain K12).
    183..211     +  promoter       tac promoter: strong E. coli promoter; hybrid between the trp and lac UV5 promoters
    219..235     +  protein_bind   lac operator: The lac repressor binds to the lac operator to inhibit transcription in E. coli. This inhibition can be relieved by adding lactose or isopropyl-β-D-thiogalactopyranoside (IPTG). lac repressor encoded by lacI
    258..911     +  CDS            GST26_SCHJA: Experimental evidence at protein level: Swiss-Prot protein existence level 1. GST isoenzymes appear to play a central role in the parasite detoxification system. Other functions are also suspected including a role in increasing the solubility of haematin in the parasite gut. From Schistosoma japonicum (Blood fluke).
    951..2345    +  CDS            PRKN: PRKN_HUMAN - Also known as PARK2. Experimental evidence at protein level: Swiss-Prot protein existence level 1. Functions within a multiprotein E3 ubiquitin ligase complex, catalyzing the covalent attachment of ubiquitin moieties onto substrate proteins (PubMed:10888878, PubMed:10973942, PubMed:11431533, PubMed:12150907, PubMed:12628165, PubMed:15105460, PubMed:16135753, PubMed:21376232, PubMed:21532592, PubMed:23754282, PubMed:23620051, PubMed:24660806, PubMed:24751536, PubMed:32047033, PubMed:29311685, PubMed:22396657). Substrates include SYT11 and VDAC1 (PubMed:32047033, PubMed:29311685). O
   2381..2420    +  CDS            rop (fragment): Rop protein, which maintains plasmids at low copy number; rop
   2522..2562    +  misc_feature   bom (fragment): basis of mobility region from pBR322
   2667..2771    +  promoter       AmpR promoter: bla
   2772..3632    +  CDS            AmpR: β-lactamase; bla; confers resistance to ampicillin, carbenicillin, and related antibiotics
   3803..4391    +  rep_origin     ori: high-copy-number ColE1/pMB1/pBR322/pUC origin of replication
   4577..4628    -  misc_feature   bom (fragment): basis of mobility region from pBR322
   4635..4712    +  promoter       lacIq promoter: lacI (mutant); In the lacIq allele, a single base change in the promoter boosts expression of the lacI gene about 10-fold.
   4713..5795    +  CDS            lacI: lac repressor; lacI; The lac repressor binds to the lac operator to inhibit transcription in E. coli. This inhibition can be relieved by adding lactose or isopropyl-β-D-thiogalactopyranoside (IPTG).
   5808..5829    +  protein_bind   CAP binding site: CAP binding activates transcription in the presence of cAMP. E. coli catabolite activator protein
   5844..5874    +  promoter       lac promoter: promoter for the E. coli lac operon
   5882..5898    +  protein_bind   lac operator: The lac repressor binds to the lac operator to inhibit transcription in E. coli. This inhibition can be relieved by adding lactose or isopropyl-β-D-thiogalactopyranoside (IPTG). lac repressor encoded by lacI
   5918..6091    +  CDS            lacZα: LacZα fragment of β-galactosidase; lacZ fragment
