[The description below was written by a language model from this plasmid's Addgene catalogue record and pLannotate feature annotations shown in this document.]
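Description:
pGEX-parkin is a bacterial expression plasmid built on the pGEX-6P-1 backbone for producing human parkin (PRKN, also known as PARK2) in E. coli as a glutathione S-transferase fusion. The sequenced record is 6,364 nt. It replicates from a ColE1/pMB1-family origin and is selected with ampicillin through the β-lactamase gene and its native promoter. The catalogue lists it as low copy, although only small fragments of rop and the pBR322 bom region are annotated. The backbone also carries lacI under the lacIq promoter, supplying abundant lac repressor from the plasmid itself, along with a residual lac promoter/operator and lacZα segment typical of pGEX vectors.

The expression cassette consists of the hybrid tac promoter followed by a lac operator, so transcription is repressed by LacI and induced with IPTG. This drives the Schistosoma japonicum GST coding sequence, followed after a short linker by the parkin open reading frame of about 1.4 kb. The insert was made by gene synthesis with codon usage optimised for E. coli, and placed between the BamHI and XhoI sites. The catalogue field describes the GST tag as C-terminal, but the feature table places GST upstream of parkin, so the tag sits at the N-terminus of the fusion. In pGEX-6P vectors the linker normally encodes a PreScission protease site for tag removal, though this element is not annotated here.

Parkin is an E3 ubiquitin ligase. The construct allows glutathione-affinity purification of recombinant protein for in vitro work, and the associated study concerns naturally occurring hyperactive variants of human parkin.
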