Addgene plasmid #227367: pGEX-parkin
Purpose: For bacterial expression of parkin
Depositing lab: Kalle Gehring. Depositing organization: McGill University. Publication: Naturally occurring hyperactive variants of human parkin. Huq TS, Luo J, Fakih R, Sauve V, Gehring K. Commun Biol. 2024 Aug 8;7(1):961. doi: 10.1038/s42003-024-06656-x. PubMed 39117722.
Backbone
  Vector backbone: pGEX-6P-1
  Backbone manufacturer: Amersham
  Vector type: Bacterial Expression
Growth in bacteria
  Bacterial resistance: Ampicillin, 100 μg/mL
  Growth temperature: 37°C
  Growth strain: DH5alpha
  Copy number: Low Copy
Gene/Insert
  Gene/Insert name: Parkin (alt name: PARK2)
  Species: H. sapiens (human)
  Mutation: Codon usage optimized for E.coli expression.
  Entrez Gene: PRKN (a.k.a. AR-JP, LPRS2, PARK2, PDJ)
  Tag / fusion protein: GST (C terminal on backbone)
  Cloning method: Gene Synthesis
  Sequencing primers: 5′ pGEXF; 3′ pGEXR
Terms and licenses: Academic/Nonprofit Terms; Industry Terms: Not Available to Industry
Depositor comments: 5' Cloning Site: BamHI (unknown if destroyed), 3' Cloning Site: XhoI (unknown if destroyed).
How to cite: pGEX-parkin was a gift from Kalle Gehring (Addgene plasmid # 227367 ; http://n2t.net/addgene:227367 ; RRID:Addgene_227367)
